Addgene plasmid #183308: CROP_C9_Puro_MAP2K1
Purpose: All-in-One CRISPRko system with a guide RNA that targets MAP2K1 gene
Depositing lab: Prashant Mali. Depositing organization: University of California, San Diego (UCSD). Publication: Integrated genome and tissue engineering enables screening of cancer vulnerabilities in physiologically relevant perfusable ex vivo cultures. Hu M, Lei XY, Larson JD, McAlonis M, Ford K, McDonald D, Mach K, Rusert JM, Wechsler-Reya RJ, Mali P. Biomaterials. 2022 Jan;280:121276. doi: 10.1016/j.biomaterials.2021.121276. Epub 2021 Dec 2. PubMed 34890975.
Backbone
  Vector backbone: CROPseq
  Vector type: Lentiviral
Growth in bacteria
  Bacterial resistance: Ampicillin, 100 μg/mL
  Growth temperature: 37°C
  Growth strain: NEB Stable
  Copy number: High Copy
Gene/Insert
  Gene/Insert name: MAP2K1
  gRNA/shRNA sequence: TCTTACCCAGAAGCAGAAGG
  Species: Synthetic
  Cloning method: Gibson Cloning
Terms and licenses: Academic/Nonprofit Terms; Industry Terms: Not Available to Industry
How to cite: CROP_C9_Puro_MAP2K1 was a gift from Prashant Mali (Addgene plasmid # 183308 ; http://n2t.net/addgene:183308 ; RRID:Addgene_183308)
