[The description below was written by a language model from this plasmid's Addgene catalogue record and pLannotate feature annotations shown in this document.]
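Description:
CROP_C9_Puro_MAP2K1 is an all-in-one lentiviral CRISPR knockout plasmid built on the CROPseq backbone and carrying a single guide RNA directed against MAP2K1. It is propagated in E. coli as a high-copy plasmid through a ColE1/pUC-type origin with ampicillin selection (AmpR). The backbone also contains an f1 origin, an SV40 origin and remnants of a lac cloning region. The lentiviral portion is a third-generation-style design. An RSV promoter drives a truncated HIV-1 5' LTR, followed by the Ψ packaging signal with a gag fragment, the Rev response element for Rev-dependent export of the genomic RNA, and the cPPT/CTS element. An SV40 polyadenylation signal lies downstream of the 3' LTR.

Inside the viral genome, an EF-1α core promoter drives Streptococcus pyogenes Cas9, followed by a puromycin N-acetyltransferase coding region for selecting transduced mammalian cells. The feature table does not annotate the linker between the two, so how they are co-expressed is not stated. A WPRE follows to enhance transcript expression. The human U6 promoter and the S. pyogenes gRNA scaffold, with the MAP2K1 spacer between them, sit after the WPRE and immediately upstream of the annotated 3' LTR segment. This is the characteristic CROPseq placement within the 3' LTR region. There, the guide cassette is copied into the 5' LTR during reverse transcription, and it is also included in the polyadenylated Pol II transcript, so the guide's identity can be read out in RNA sequencing. According to the record, the construct delivers Cas9, guide and puromycin selection from one virus for MAP2K1 knockout. The associated publication concerns screening of cancer vulnerabilities in perfusable ex vivo cultures.
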