Features (pLannotate 1.2.2; 30 found; start..end, strand, type, name):
     46..64      +  promoter       T3 promoter: promoter for bacteriophage T3 RNA polymerase
     92..318     +  promoter       RSV promoter: Rous sarcoma virus enhancer/promoter
    319..499     +  LTR            5' LTR (truncated): truncated 5' long terminal repeat (LTR) from HIV-1
    546..671     +  misc_feature   HIV-1 Ψ: packaging signal of human immunodeficiency virus type 1
    655..1018    +  CDS            HIV-1 gag (fragment): gag protein from human immunodeficiency virus 1; gag
   1164..1397    +  misc_feature   RRE: The Rev response element (RRE) of HIV-1 allows for Rev-dependent mRNA export from the nucleus to the cytoplasm.
   1807..1924    +  misc_feature   cPPT/CTS: central polypurine tract and central termination sequence of HIV-1
   1990..2056    +  CDS            small t antigen (fragment): SV40 (simian virus 40) small t antigen
   2070..2087    +  CDS            small t antigen (fragment): SV40 (simian virus 40) small t antigen
   2113..2324    +  promoter       EF-1α core promoter: core promoter for human elongation factor EF-1α
   2349..6452    +  CDS            Cas9: Cas9 (Csn1) endonuclease from the Streptococcus pyogenes Type II CRISPR/Cas system generates RNA-guided double strand breaks in DNA
   6591..7190    +  CDS            PuroR (fragment): puromycin N-acetyltransferase; pac from Streptomyces; confers resistance to puromycin
   7206..7794    +  misc_feature   WPRE: woodchuck hepatitis virus posttranscriptional regulatory element
   7790..7900    +  CDS            nef (fragment): NEF_HV1LA - Experimental evidence at protein level: Swiss-Prot protein existence level 1. Extracellular Nef protein targets CD4(+) T-lymphocytes for apoptosis by interacting with CXCR4 surface receptors. From Human immunodeficiency virus type 1 group M subtype B (isolate Lai) (HIV-1).
   7920..7946    +  CDS            Rev (fragment): human immunodeficiency virus 1 (HIV-1) Rev protein; rev; enhances nuclear export of unspliced and incompletely spliced viral mRNAs
   7950..8190    +  promoter       U6 promoter: RNA polymerase III promoter for human U6 snRNA
   8220..8295    +  misc_RNA       gRNA scaffold: guide RNA scaffold for the Streptococcus pyogenes CRISPR/Cas9 system
   8348..8528    +  LTR            5' LTR (truncated): truncated 5' long terminal repeat (LTR) from HIV-1
   8606..8727    +  polyA_signal   SV40 poly(A) signal: SV40 polyadenylation signal
   8767..8902    +  rep_origin     SV40 ori: SV40 origin of replication
   8923..8941    -  promoter       T7 promoter: promoter for bacteriophage T7 RNA polymerase
   8949..9104    +  CDS            lacZα (fragment): LacZα fragment of β-galactosidase; lacZ fragment
   9109..9537    +  rep_origin     f1 ori (sequence partly withheld): f1 bacteriophage origin of replication; arrow indicates direction of (+) strand synthesis
   9590..9694    +  promoter       AmpR promoter: bla
   9695..10555   +  CDS            AmpR: β-lactamase; bla; confers resistance to ampicillin, carbenicillin, and related antibiotics
  10726..11314   +  rep_origin     ori: high-copy-number ColE1/pMB1/pBR322/pUC origin of replication
  11497..11589   +  CDS            lacI (fragment): lac repressor; lacI; The lac repressor binds to the lac operator to inhibit transcription in E. coli. This inhibition can be relieved by adding lactose or isopropyl-β-D-thiogalactopyranoside (IPTG).
  11602..11623   +  protein_bind   CAP binding site: CAP binding activates transcription in the presence of cAMP. E. coli catabolite activator protein
  11638..11668   +  promoter       lac promoter: promoter for the E. coli lac operon
  11672..3       +  protein_bind   lac operator (fragment) (across the origin): The lac repressor binds to the lac operator to inhibit transcription in E. coli. This inhibition can be relieved by adding lactose or isopropyl-β-D-thiogalactopyranoside (IPTG). lac repressor encoded by lacI
>Addgene plasmid #183308 | CROP_C9_Puro_MAP2K1 | addgene full sequence | sequence record 362646 | Addgene NGS Result
ATTTCACACAGGAAACAGCTATGACCATGATTACGCCAAGCGCGCAATTAACCCTCACTAAAGGGAACAA
AAGCTGGAGCTGCAAGCTTAATGTAGTCTTATGCAATACTCTTGTAGTCTTGCAACATGGTAACGATGAG
TTAGCAACATGCCTTACAAGGAGAGAAAAAGCACCGTGCATGCCGATTGGTGGAAGTAAGGTGGTACGAT
CGTGCCTTATTAGGAAGGCAACAGACGGGTCTGACATGGATTGGACGAACCACTGAATTGCCGCATTGCA
GAGATATTGTATTTAAGTGCCTAGCTCGATACATAAACGGGTCTCTCTGGTTAGACCAGATCTGAGCCTG
GGAGCTCTCTGGCTAACTAGGGAACCCACTGCTTAAGCCTCAATAAAGCTTGCCTTGAGTGCTTCAAGTA
GTGTGTGCCCGTCTGTTGTGTGACTCTGGTAACTAGAGATCCCTCAGACCCTTTTAGTCAGTGTGGAAAA
TCTCTAGCAGTGGCGCCCGAACAGGGACTTGAAAGCGAAAGGGAAACCAGAGGAGCTCTCTCGACGCAGG
ACTCGGCTTGCTGAAGCGCGCACGGCAAGAGGCGAGGGGCGGCGACTGGTGAGTACGCCAAAAATTTTGA
CTAGCGGAGGCTAGAAGGAGAGAGATGGGTGCGAGAGCGTCAGTATTAAGCGGGGGAGAATTAGATCGCG
ATGGGAAAAAATTCGGTTAAGGCCAGGGGGAAAGAAAAAATATAAATTAAAACATATAGTATGGGCAAGC
AGGGAGCTAGAACGATTCGCAGTTAATCCTGGCCTGTTAGAAACATCAGAAGGCTGTAGACAAATACTGG
GACAGCTACAACCATCCCTTCAGACAGGATCAGAAGAACTTAGATCATTATATAATACAGTAGCAACCCT
CTATTGTGTGCATCAAAGGATAGAGATAAAAGACACCAAGGAAGCTTTAGACAAGATAGAGGAAGAGCAA
AACAAAAGTAAGACCACCGCACAGCAAGCGGCCGCTGATCTTCAGACCTGGAGGAGGAGATATGAGGGAC
AATTGGAGAAGTGAATTATATAAATATAAAGTAGTAAAAATTGAACCATTAGGAGTAGCACCCACCAAGG
CAAAGAGAAGAGTGGTGCAGAGAGAAAAAAGAGCAGTGGGAATAGGAGCTTTGTTCCTTGGGTTCTTGGG
AGCAGCAGGAAGCACTATGGGCGCAGCGTCAATGACGCTGACGGTACAGGCCAGACAATTATTGTCTGGT
ATAGTGCAGCAGCAGAACAATTTGCTGAGGGCTATTGAGGCGCAACAGCATCTGTTGCAACTCACAGTCT
GGGGCATCAAGCAGCTCCAGGCAAGAATCCTGGCTGTGGAAAGATACCTAAAGGATCAACAGCTCCTGGG
GATTTGGGGTTGCTCTGGAAAACTCATTTGCACCACTGCTGTGCCTTGGAATGCTAGTTGGAGTAATAAA
TCTCTGGAACAGATTTGGAATCACACGACCTGGATGGAGTGGGACAGAGAAATTAACAATTACACAAGCT
TAATACACTCCTTAATTGAAGAATCGCAAAACCAGCAAGAAAAGAATGAACAAGAATTATTGGAATTAGA
TAAATGGGCAAGTTTGTGGAATTGGTTTAACATAACAAATTGGCTGTGGTATATAAAATTATTCATAATG
ATAGTAGGAGGCTTGGTAGGTTTAAGAATAGTTTTTGCTGTACTTTCTATAGTGAATAGAGTTAGGCAGG
GATATTCACCATTATCGTTTCAGAATCTTGAGACAAATGGCAGTATTCATCCACAATTTTAAAAGAAAAG
GGGGGATTGGGGGGTACAGTGCAGGGGAAAGAATAGTAGACATAATAGCAACAGACATACAAACTAAAGA
ATTACAAAAACAAATTACAAAAATTCAAAATTTTCGGGTTTATTACAGGGACAGCAGAGATCCACTTTGG
CGCCGGCTCGAGGGGGCCCGGGTGCAAAGATGGATAAAGTTTTAAACAGAGAGGAATCTTTGCAGCTAAT
GGACCTTCTAGGTCTTGAAAGGAGTGGGAATTGGCTCCGTAGGTCTTGAAAGGAGTGGGAATTGGCTCCG
GTGCCCGTCAGTGGGCAGAGCGCACATCGCCCACAGTCCCCGAGAAGTTGGGGGGAGGGGTCGGCAATTG
ATCCGGTGCCTAGAGAAGGTGGCGCGGGGTAAACTGGGAAAGTGATGTCGTGTACTGGCTCCGCCTTTTT
CCCGAGGGTGGGGGAGAACCGTATATAAGTGCAGTAGTCGCCGTGAACGTTCTTTTTCGCAACGGGTTTG
CCGCCAGAACACAGGACCGGTTCTAGAGCGCTGCCACCATGGACAAGAAGTACAGCATCGGCCTGGACAT
CGGCACCAACTCTGTGGGCTGGGCCGTGATCACCGACGAGTACAAGGTGCCCAGCAAGAAATTCAAGGTG
CTGGGCAACACCGACCGGCACAGCATCAAGAAGAACCTGATCGGAGCCCTGCTGTTCGACAGCGGCGAAA
CAGCCGAGGCCACCCGGCTGAAGAGAACCGCCAGAAGAAGATACACCAGACGGAAGAACCGGATCTGCTA
TCTGCAAGAGATCTTCAGCAACGAGATGGCCAAGGTGGACGACAGCTTCTTCCACAGACTGGAAGAGTCC
TTCCTGGTGGAAGAGGATAAGAAGCACGAGCGGCACCCCATCTTCGGCAACATCGTGGACGAGGTGGCCT
ACCACGAGAAGTACCCCACCATCTACCACCTGAGAAAGAAACTGGTGGACAGCACCGACAAGGCCGACCT
GCGGCTGATCTATCTGGCCCTGGCCCACATGATCAAGTTCCGGGGCCACTTCCTGATCGAGGGCGACCTG
AACCCCGACAACAGCGACGTGGACAAGCTGTTCATCCAGCTGGTGCAGACCTACAACCAGCTGTTCGAGG
AAAACCCCATCAACGCCAGCGGCGTGGACGCCAAGGCCATCCTGTCTGCCAGACTGAGCAAGAGCAGACG
GCTGGAAAATCTGATCGCCCAGCTGCCCGGCGAGAAGAAGAATGGCCTGTTCGGAAACCTGATTGCCCTG
AGCCTGGGCCTGACCCCCAACTTCAAGAGCAACTTCGACCTGGCCGAGGATGCCAAACTGCAGCTGAGCA
AGGACACCTACGACGACGACCTGGACAACCTGCTGGCCCAGATCGGCGACCAGTACGCCGACCTGTTTCT
GGCCGCCAAGAACCTGTCCGACGCCATCCTGCTGAGCGACATCCTGAGAGTGAACACCGAGATCACCAAG
GCCCCCCTGAGCGCCTCTATGATCAAGAGATACGACGAGCACCACCAGGACCTGACCCTGCTGAAAGCTC
TCGTGCGGCAGCAGCTGCCTGAGAAGTACAAAGAGATTTTCTTCGACCAGAGCAAGAACGGCTACGCCGG
CTACATTGACGGCGGAGCCAGCCAGGAAGAGTTCTACAAGTTCATCAAGCCCATCCTGGAAAAGATGGAC
GGCACCGAGGAACTGCTCGTGAAGCTGAACAGAGAGGACCTGCTGCGGAAGCAGCGGACCTTCGACAACG
GCAGCATCCCCCACCAGATCCACCTGGGAGAGCTGCACGCCATTCTGCGGCGGCAGGAAGATTTTTACCC
ATTCCTGAAGGACAACCGGGAAAAGATCGAGAAGATCCTGACCTTCCGCATCCCCTACTACGTGGGCCCT
CTGGCCAGGGGAAACAGCAGATTCGCCTGGATGACCAGAAAGAGCGAGGAAACCATCACCCCCTGGAACT
TCGAGGAAGTGGTGGACAAGGGCGCTTCCGCCCAGAGCTTCATCGAGCGGATGACCAACTTCGATAAGAA
CCTGCCCAACGAGAAGGTGCTGCCCAAGCACAGCCTGCTGTACGAGTACTTCACCGTGTATAACGAGCTG
ACCAAAGTGAAATACGTGACCGAGGGAATGAGAAAGCCCGCCTTCCTGAGCGGCGAGCAGAAAAAGGCCA
TCGTGGACCTGCTGTTCAAGACCAACCGGAAAGTGACCGTGAAGCAGCTGAAAGAGGACTACTTCAAGAA
AATCGAGTGCTTCGACTCCGTGGAAATCTCCGGCGTGGAAGATCGGTTCAACGCCTCCCTGGGCACATAC
CACGATCTGCTGAAAATTATCAAGGACAAGGACTTCCTGGACAATGAGGAAAACGAGGACATTCTGGAAG
ATATCGTGCTGACCCTGACACTGTTTGAGGACAGAGAGATGATCGAGGAACGGCTGAAAACCTATGCCCA
CCTGTTCGACGACAAAGTGATGAAGCAGCTGAAGCGGCGGAGATACACCGGCTGGGGCAGGCTGAGCCGG
AAGCTGATCAACGGCATCCGGGACAAGCAGTCCGGCAAGACAATCCTGGATTTCCTGAAGTCCGACGGCT
TCGCCAACAGAAACTTCATGCAGCTGATCCACGACGACAGCCTGACCTTTAAAGAGGACATCCAGAAAGC
CCAGGTGTCCGGCCAGGGCGATAGCCTGCACGAGCACATTGCCAATCTGGCCGGCAGCCCCGCCATTAAG
AAGGGCATCCTGCAGACAGTGAAGGTGGTGGACGAGCTCGTGAAAGTGATGGGCCGGCACAAGCCCGAGA
ACATCGTGATCGAAATGGCCAGAGAGAACCAGACCACCCAGAAGGGACAGAAGAACAGCCGCGAGAGAAT
GAAGCGGATCGAAGAGGGCATCAAAGAGCTGGGCAGCCAGATCCTGAAAGAACACCCCGTGGAAAACACC
CAGCTGCAGAACGAGAAGCTGTACCTGTACTACCTGCAGAATGGGCGGGATATGTACGTGGACCAGGAAC
TGGACATCAACCGGCTGTCCGACTACGATGTGGACCATATCGTGCCTCAGAGCTTTCTGAAGGACGACTC
CATCGACAACAAGGTGCTGACCAGAAGCGACAAGAACCGGGGCAAGAGCGACAACGTGCCCTCCGAAGAG
GTCGTGAAGAAGATGAAGAACTACTGGCGGCAGCTGCTGAACGCCAAGCTGATTACCCAGAGAAAGTTCG
ACAATCTGACCAAGGCCGAGAGAGGCGGCCTGAGCGAACTGGATAAGGCCGGCTTCATCAAGAGACAGCT
GGTGGAAACCCGGCAGATCACAAAGCACGTGGCACAGATCCTGGACTCCCGGATGAACACTAAGTACGAC
GAGAATGACAAGCTGATCCGGGAAGTGAAAGTGATCACCCTGAAGTCCAAGCTGGTGTCCGATTTCCGGA
AGGATTTCCAGTTTTACAAAGTGCGCGAGATCAACAACTACCACCACGCCCACGACGCCTACCTGAACGC
CGTCGTGGGAACCGCCCTGATCAAAAAGTACCCTAAGCTGGAAAGCGAGTTCGTGTACGGCGACTACAAG
GTGTACGACGTGCGGAAGATGATCGCCAAGAGCGAGCAGGAAATCGGCAAGGCTACCGCCAAGTACTTCT
TCTACAGCAACATCATGAACTTTTTCAAGACCGAGATTACCCTGGCCAACGGCGAGATCCGGAAGCGGCC
TCTGATCGAGACAAACGGCGAAACCGGGGAGATCGTGTGGGATAAGGGCCGGGATTTTGCCACCGTGCGG
AAAGTGCTGAGCATGCCCCAAGTGAATATCGTGAAAAAGACCGAGGTGCAGACAGGCGGCTTCAGCAAAG
AGTCTATCCTGCCCAAGAGGAACAGCGATAAGCTGATCGCCAGAAAGAAGGACTGGGACCCTAAGAAGTA
CGGCGGCTTCGACAGCCCCACCGTGGCCTATTCTGTGCTGGTGGTGGCCAAAGTGGAAAAGGGCAAGTCC
AAGAAACTGAAGAGTGTGAAAGAGCTGCTGGGGATCACCATCATGGAAAGAAGCAGCTTCGAGAAGAATC
CCATCGACTTTCTGGAAGCCAAGGGCTACAAAGAAGTGAAAAAGGACCTGATCATCAAGCTGCCTAAGTA
CTCCCTGTTCGAGCTGGAAAACGGCCGGAAGAGAATGCTGGCCTCTGCCGGCGAACTGCAGAAGGGAAAC
GAACTGGCCCTGCCCTCCAAATATGTGAACTTCCTGTACCTGGCCAGCCACTATGAGAAGCTGAAGGGCT
CCCCCGAGGATAATGAGCAGAAACAGCTGTTTGTGGAACAGCACAAGCACTACCTGGACGAGATCATCGA
GCAGATCAGCGAGTTCTCCAAGAGAGTGATCCTGGCCGACGCTAATCTGGACAAAGTGCTGTCCGCCTAC
AACAAGCACCGGGATAAGCCCATCAGAGAGCAGGCCGAGAATATCATCCACCTGTTTACCCTGACCAATC
TGGGAGCCCCTGCCGCCTTCAAGTACTTTGACACCACCATCGACCGGAAGAGGTACACCAGCACCAAAGA
GGTGCTGGACGCCACCCTGATCCACCAGAGCATCACCGGCCTGTACGAGACACGGATCGACCTGTCTCAG
CTGGGAGGCGACAAGCGACCTGCCGCCACAAAGAAGGCTGGACAGGCTAAGAAGAAGAAAGATTACAAAG
ACGATGACGATAAGGGATCCGGCGCAACAAACTTCTCTCTGCTGAAACAAGCCGGAGATGTCGAAGAGAA
TCCTGGACCGATGACCGAGTACAAGCCCACGGTGCGCCTCGCCACCCGCGACGACGTCCCCAGGGCCGTA
CGCACCCTCGCCGCCGCGTTCGCCGACTACCCCGCCACGCGCCACACCGTCGATCCGGACCGCCACATCG
AGCGGGTCACCGAGCTGCAAGAACTCTTCCTCACGCGCGTCGGGCTCGACATCGGCAAGGTGTGGGTCGC
GGACGACGGCGCCGCCGTGGCGGTCTGGACCACGCCGGAGAGCGTCGAAGCGGGGGCGGTGTTCGCCGAG
ATCGGCCCGCGCATGGCCGAGTTGAGCGGTTCCCGGCTGGCCGCGCAGCAACAGATGGAAGGCCTCCTGG
CGCCGCACCGGCCCAAGGAGCCCGCGTGGTTCCTGGCCACCGTCGGAGTCTCGCCCGACCACCAGGGCAA
GGGTCTGGGCAGCGCCGTCGTGCTCCCCGGAGTGGAGGCGGCCGAGCGCGCCGGGGTGCCCGCCTTCCTG
GAGACCTCCGCGCCCCGCAACCTCCCCTTCTACGAGCGGCTCGGCTTCACCGTCACCGCCGACGTCGAGG
TGCCCGAAGGACCGCGCACCTGGTGCATGACCCGCAAGCCCGGTGCCTGAACGCGTTAAGTCGACAATCA
ACCTCTGGATTACAAAATTTGTGAAAGATTGACTGGTATTCTTAACTATGTTGCTCCTTTTACGCTATGT
GGATACGCTGCTTTAATGCCTTTGTATCATGCTATTGCTTCCCGTATGGCTTTCATTTTCTCCTCCTTGT
ATAAATCCTGGTTGCTGTCTCTTTATGAGGAGTTGTGGCCCGTTGTCAGGCAACGTGGCGTGGTGTGCAC
TGTGTTTGCTGACGCAACCCCCACTGGTTGGGGCATTGCCACCACCTGTCAGCTCCTTTCCGGGACTTTC
GCTTTCCCCCTCCCTATTGCCACGGCGGAACTCATCGCCGCCTGCCTTGCCCGCTGCTGGACAGGGGCTC
GGCTGTTGGGCACTGACAATTCCGTGGTGTTGTCGGGGAAATCATCGTCCTTTCCTTGGCTGCTCGCCTG
TGTTGCCACCTGGATTCTGCGCGGGACGTCCTTCTGCTACGTCCCTTCGGCCCTCAATCCAGCGGACCTT
CCTTCCCGCGGCCTGCTGCCGGCTCTGCGGCCTCTTCCGCGTCTTCGCCTTCGCCCTCAGACGAGTCGGA
TCTCCCTTTGGGCCGCCTCCCCGCGTCGACTTTAAGACCAATGACTTACAAGGCAGCTGTAGATCTTAGC
CACTTTTTAAAAGAAAAGGGGGGACTGGAAGGGCTAATTCACTCCCAACGAAGACAAGATTTCACCATTA
TCGTTTCAGACCCACCTCCCAACCCCGAGGGGACCCAGAGAGGGCCTATTTCCCATGATTCCTTCATATT
TGCATATACGATACAAGGCTGTTAGAGAGATAATTAGAATTAATTTGACTGTAAACACAAAGATATTAGT
ACAAAATACGTGACGTAGAAAGTAATAATTTCTTGGGTAGTTTGCAGTTTTAAAATTATGTTTTAAAATG
GACTATCATATGCTTACCGTAACTTGAAAGTATTTCGATTTCTTGGCTTTATATATCTTGTGGAAAGGAC
GAAACACCGTCTTACCCAGAAGCAGAAGGGTTTTAGAGCTAGAAATAGCAAGTTAAAATAAGGCTAGTCC
GTTATCAACTTGAAAAAGTGGCACCGAGTCGGTGCTTTTTTAAGCTTGGCGTAACTAGATCTTGAGACAC
TGCTTTTTGCTTGTACTGGGTCTCTCTGGTTAGACCAGATCTGAGCCTGGGAGCTCTCTGGCTAACTAGG
GAACCCACTGCTTAAGCCTCAATAAAGCTTGCCTTGAGTGCTTCAAGTAGTGTGTGCCCGTCTGTTGTGT
GACTCTGGTAACTAGAGATCCCTCAGACCCTTTTAGTCAGTGTGGAAAATCTCTAGCAGTACGTATAGTA
GTTCATGTCATCTTATTATTCAGTATTTATAACTTGCAAAGAAATGAATATCAGAGAGTGAGAGGAACTT
GTTTATTGCAGCTTATAATGGTTACAAATAAAGCAATAGCATCACAAATTTCACAAATAAAGCATTTTTT
TCACTGCATTCTAGTTGTGGTTTGTCCAAACTCATCAATGTATCTTATCATGTCTGGCTCTAGCTATCCC
GCCCCTAACTCCGCCCATCCCGCCCCTAACTCCGCCCAGTTCCGCCCATTCTCCGCCCCATGGCTGACTA
ATTTTTTTTATTTATGCAGAGGCCGAGGCCGCCTCGGCCTCTGAGCTATTCCAGAAGTAGTGAGGAGGCT
TTTTTGGAGGCCTAGGGACGTACCCAATTCGCCCTATAGTGAGTCGTATTACGCGCGCTCACTGGCCGTC
GTTTTACAACGTCGTGACTGGGAAAACCCTGGCGTTACCCAACTTAATCGCCTTGCAGCACATCCCCCTT
TCGCCAGCTGGCGTAATAGCGAAGAGGCCCGCACCGATCGCCCTTCCCAACAGTTGCGCAGCCTGAATGG
CGAATGGG
[124 nt withheld, positions 9109-9232]
C
[91 nt withheld, positions 9234-9324]
A
[49 nt withheld, positions 9326-9374]
CCTTTGACGTTGGAGTCCACGTTCTTT
[37 nt withheld, positions 9402-9438]
ACCCTATCTCGGTCTATTCTTTTGATTTATAAGGGATTTTGCCGATTTCGGCCTATTGGTTAAAAAATGA
GCTGATTTAACAAAAATTTAACGCGAATTTTAACAAAATATTAACGCTTACAATTTAGGTGGCACTTTTC
GGGGAAATGTGCGCGGAACCCCTATTTGTTTATTTTTCTAAATACATTCAAATATGTATCCGCTCATGAG
ACAATAACCCTGATAAATGCTTCAATAATATTGAAAAAGGAAGAGTATGAGTATTCAACATTTCCGTGTC
GCCCTTATTCCCTTTTTTGCGGCATTTTGCCTTCCTGTTTTTGCTCACCCAGAAACGCTGGTGAAAGTAA
AAGATGCTGAAGATCAGTTGGGTGCACGAGTGGGTTACATCGAACTGGATCTCAACAGCGGTAAGATCCT
TGAGAGTTTTCGCCCCGAAGAACGTTTTCCAATGATGAGCACTTTTAAAGTTCTGCTATGTGGCGCGGTA
TTATCCCGTATTGACGCCGGGCAAGAGCAACTCGGTCGCCGCATACACTATTCTCAGAATGACTTGGTTG
AGTACTCACCAGTCACAGAAAAGCATCTTACGGATGGCATGACAGTAAGAGAATTATGCAGTGCTGCCAT
AACCATGAGTGATAACACTGCGGCCAACTTACTTCTGACAACGATCGGAGGACCGAAGGAGCTAACCGCT
TTTTTGCACAACATGGGGGATCATGTAACTCGCCTTGATCGTTGGGAACCGGAGCTGAATGAAGCCATAC
CAAACGACGAGCGTGACACCACGATGCCTGTAGCAATGGCAACAACGTTGCGCAAACTATTAACTGGCGA
ACTACTTACTCTAGCTTCCCGGCAACAATTAATAGACTGGATGGAGGCGGATAAAGTTGCAGGACCACTT
CTGCGCTCGGCCCTTCCGGCTGGCTGGTTTATTGCTGATAAATCTGGAGCCGGTGAGCGTGGGTCTCGCG
GTATCATTGCAGCACTGGGGCCAGATGGTAAGCCCTCCCGTATCGTAGTTATCTACACGACGGGGAGTCA
GGCAACTATGGATGAACGAAATAGACAGATCGCTGAGATAGGTGCCTCACTGATTAAGCATTGGTAACTG
TCAGACCAAGTTTACTCATATATACTTTAGATTGATTTAAAACTTCATTTTTAATTTAAAAGGATCTAGG
TGAAGATCCTTTTTGATAATCTCATGACCAAAATCCCTTAACGTGAGTTTTCGTTCCACTGAGCGTCAGA
CCCCGTAGAAAAGATCAAAGGATCTTCTTGAGATCCTTTTTTTCTGCGCGTAATCTGCTGCTTGCAAACA
AAAAAACCACCGCTACCAGCGGTGGTTTGTTTGCCGGATCAAGAGCTACCAACTCTTTTTCCGAAGGTAA
CTGGCTTCAGCAGAGCGCAGATACCAAATACTGTTCTTCTAGTGTAGCCGTAGTTAGGCCACCACTTCAA
GAACTCTGTAGCACCGCCTACATACCTCGCTCTGCTAATCCTGTTACCAGTGGCTGCTGCCAGTGGCGAT
AAGTCGTGTCTTACCGGGTTGGACTCAAGACGATAGTTACCGGATAAGGCGCAGCGGTCGGGCTGAACGG
GGGGTTCGTGCACACAGCCCAGCTTGGAGCGAACGACCTACACCGAACTGAGATACCTACAGCGTGAGCT
ATGAGAAAGCGCCACGCTTCCCGAAGGGAGAAAGGCGGACAGGTATCCGGTAAGCGGCAGGGTCGGAACA
GGAGAGCGCACGAGGGAGCTTCCAGGGGGAAACGCCTGGTATCTTTATAGTCCTGTCGGGTTTCGCCACC
TCTGACTTGAGCGTCGATTTTTGTGATGCTCGTCAGGGGGGCGGAGCCTATGGAAAAACGCCAGCAACGC
GGCCTTTTTACGGTTCCTGGCCTTTTGCTGGCCTTTTGCTCACATGTTCTTTCCTGCGTTATCCCCTGAT
TCTGTGGATAACCGTATTACCGCCTTTGAGTGAGCTGATACCGCTCGCCGCAGCCGAACGACCGAGCGCA
GCGAGTCAGTGAGCGAGGAAGCGGAAGAGCGCCCAATACGCAAACCGCCTCTCCCCGCGCGTTGGCCGAT
TCATTAATGCAGCTGGCACGACAGGTTTCCCGACTGGAAAGCGGGCAGTGAGCGCAACGCAATTAATGTG
AGTTAGCTCACTCATTAGGCACCCCAGGCTTTACACTTTATGCTTCCGGCTCGTATGTTGTGTGGAATTG
TGAGCGGATAACA
